>Addgene plasmid #192879 | scAV0.1-TBG-mC | addgene full sequence | sequence record 378924 | Addgene NGS Result
[233 nt withheld, positions 1-233]
C
[91 nt withheld, positions 235-325]
A
[49 nt withheld, positions 327-375]
CCTTTGACGTTGGAGTCCACGTTCTTT
[37 nt withheld, positions 403-439]
ACCCTATCTCGGTCTATTCTTTTGATTTATAAGGGATTTTGCCGATTTCGGCCTATTGGTTAAAAAATGA
GCTGATTTAACAAAAATTTAACGCGAATTTTAACAAAATATTAACGCTTACAATTTAAATATTTGCTTAT
ACAATCT
[78 nt withheld, positions 587-664]
CCCTGCGCGCTCGCTCGCTCACTGAGGCCGCCCGGGCAAAGCCCGGGCGTCGGGCGACCTTTGGTCGCCC
GGCCTCAGTGAGCGAGCGAGCGCGCAGAGAGGGAGTGGAATTCACGCGTGGATCTGAATTCAATTCACGC
GTGGTACGTGGAGTCGTGACGTGAATTACGTCATAGGGTTAGGGAGGTCCTGTATTAGAGGTCACGTGAG
TGTTTTGCGACATTTTGCGACACCATGTGGTCACGCTGGGTATTTAAGCCCGAGTGAGCACGCAGGGTCT
CCATTGCTAGGGGCTGGAAGCTACCTTTGACATCATTTCCTCTGCGAATGCATGTATAATTTCTACAGAA
CCTATTAGAAAGGATCACCCAGCCTCTGCTTTTGTACAACTTTCCCTTAAAAAACTGCCAATTCCACTGC
TGTTTGGCCCAATAGTGAGAACTTTTTCCTGCTGCCTCTTGGTGCTTTTGCCTATGGCCCCTATTCTGCC
TGCTGAAGACACTCTTGCCAGCATGGACTTAAACCCCTCCAGCTCTGACAATCCTCTTTCTCTTTTGTTT
TACATGAAGGGTCTGGCAGCCAAAGCAATCACTCAAAGTTCAAACCTTATCATTTTTTGCTTTGTTCCTC
TTGGCCTTGGTTTTGTACATCAGCTTTGAAAATACCATCCCAGGGTTAATGCTGGGGTTAATTTATAACT
AAGAGTGCTCTAGTTTTGCAATACAGGACATGCTATAAAAATGGAAAGATACCGGTGCTAGCAAGCTTGG
ATCCGCCACCATGGTGAGCAAGGGCGAGGAGGATAACATGGCCATCATCAAGGAGTTCATGCGCTTCAAG
GTGCACATGGAGGGCTCCGTGAACGGCCACGAGTTCGAGATCGAGGGCGAGGGCGAGGGCCGCCCCTACG
AGGGCACCCAGACCGCCAAGCTGAAGGTGACCAAGGGTGGCCCCCTGCCCTTCGCCTGGGACATCCTGTC
CCCTCAGTTCATGTACGGCTCCAAGGCCTACGTGAAGCACCCCGCCGACATCCCCGACTACTTGAAGCTG
TCCTTCCCCGAGGGCTTCAAGTGGGAGCGCGTGATGAACTTCGAGGACGGCGGCGTGGTGACCGTGACCC
AGGACTCCTCCCTGCAGGACGGCGAGTTCATCTACAAGGTGAAGCTGCGCGGCACCAACTTCCCCTCCGA
CGGCCCCGTAATGCAGAAGAAGACCATGGGCTGGGAGGCCTCCTCCGAGCGGATGTACCCCGAGGACGGC
GCCCTGAAGGGCGAGATCAAGCAGAGGCTGAAGCTGAAGGACGGCGGCCACTACGACGCTGAGGTCAAGA
CCACCTACAAGGCCAAGAAGCCCGTGCAGCTGCCCGGCGCCTACAACGTCAACATCAAGTTGGACATCAC
CTCCCACAACGAGGACTACACCATCGTGGAACAGTACGAACGCGCCGAGGGCCGCCACTCCACCGGCGGC
ATGGACGAGCTGTACAAGTAAGCGGCCGCTCGAGGTCGACAATCAACCTCTGGATTACAAAATTTGTGAA
AGATTGACTGGTATTCTTAACTATGTTGCTCCTTTTACGCTATGTGGATACGCTGCTTTAATGCCTTTGT
ATCATGCTATTGCTTCCCGTATGGCTTTCATTTTCTCCTCCTTGTATAAATCCTGGTTAGTTCTTGCCAC
GGCGGAACTCATCGCCGCCTGCCTTGCCCGCTGCTGGACAGGGGCTCGGCTGTTGGGCACTGACAATTCC
GTGGTGGAGCTCGCTGATCAGCCTCGACTGTGCCTTCTAGTTGCCAGCCATCTGTTGTTTGCCCCTCCCC
CGTGCCTTCCTTGACCCTGGAAGGTGCCACTCCCACTGTCCTTTCCTAATAAAATGAGGAAATTGCATCG
CATTGTCTGAGTAGGTGTCATTCTATTCTGGGGGGTGGGGTGGGGCAGGACAGCAAGGGGGAGGATTGGG
AAGACAATAGCAGGCATGCTGGGGAGAGATCGATCTGAGGAACCCCTAGTGATGGAGTTGGCCACTCCCT
CTCTGCGCGCTCGCTCGCTCACTGAGGCCGGGCGACCAAAGGTCGCCCGACGCCCGGGCTTTGCCCGGGC
GGCCTCAGTGAGCGAGCGAGCGCGCAGCCCCCCCCCCCCCCGGCGATTCTCTTGTTTGCTCCAGACTCTC
AGGCAATGACCTGATAGCCTTTGTAG
[69 nt withheld, positions 2861-2929]
T
[44 nt withheld, positions 2931-2974]
ACCTACACATTACTCA
[44 nt withheld, positions 2991-3034]
TTGCGTTGAAATAAAGGCTTCTCCC
[83 nt withheld, positions 3060-3142]
TTCTTTGCCTTGCCTGTATGATTTATTGGATGTTGGAATCGCCTGATGCGGTATTTTCTCCTTACGCATC
TGTGCGGTATTTCACACCGCATATGGTGCACTCTCAGTACAATCTGCTCTGATGCCGCATAGTTAAGCCA
GCCCCGACACCCGCCAACACTATGGTGCACTCTCAGTACAATCTGCTCTGATGCCGCATAGTTAAGCCAG
CCCCGACACCCGCCAACACCCGCTGACGCGCCCTGACGGGCTTGTCTGCTCCCGGCATCCGCTTACAGAC
AAGCTGTGACCGTCTCCGGGAGCTGCATGTGTCAGAGGTTTTCACCGTCATCACCGAAACGCGCGAGACG
AAAGGGCCTCGTGATACGCCTATTTTTATAGGTTAATGTCATGATAATAATGGTTTCTTAGACGTCAGGT
GGCACTTTTCGGGGAAATGTGCGCGGAACCCCTATTTGTTTATTTTTCTAAATACATTCAAATATGTATC
CGCTCATGAGACAATAACCCTGATAAATGCTTCAATAATATTGAAAAAGGAAGAGTATGAGTATTCAACA
TTTCCGTGTCGCCCTTATTCCCTTTTTTGCGGCATTTTGCCTTCCTGTTTTTGCTCACCCAGAAACGCTG
GTGAAAGTAAAAGATGCTGAAGATCAGTTGGGTGCACGAGTGGGTTACATCGAACTGGATCTCAACAGCG
GTAAGATCCTTGAGAGTTTTCGCCCCGAAGAACGTTTTCCAATGATGAGCACTTTTAAAGTTCTGCTATG
TGGCGCGGTATTATCCCGTATTGACGCCGGGCAAGAGCAACTCGGTCGCCGCATACACTATTCTCAGAAT
GACTTGGTTGAGTACTCACCAGTCACAGAAAAGCATCTTACGGATGGCATGACAGTAAGAGAATTATGCA
GTGCTGCCATAACCATGAGTGATAACACTGCGGCCAACTTACTTCTGACAACGATCGGAGGACCGAAGGA
GCTAACCGCTTTTTTGCACAACATGGGGGATCATGTAACTCGCCTTGATCGTTGGGAACCGGAGCTGAAT
GAAGCCATACCAAACGACGAGCGTGACACCACGATGCCTGTAGCAATGGCAACAACGTTGCGCAAACTAT
TAACTGGCGAACTACTTACTCTAGCTTCCCGGCAACAATTAATAGACTGGATGGAGGCGGATAAAGTTGC
AGGACCACTTCTGCGCTCGGCCCTTCCGGCTGGCTGGTTTATTGCTGATAAATCTGGAGCCGGTGAGCGT
GGGTCTCGCGGTATCATTGCAGCACTGGGGCCAGATGGTAAGCCCTCCCGTATCGTAGTTATCTACACGA
CGGGGAGTCAGGCAACTATGGATGAACGAAATAGACAGATCGCTGAGATAGGTGCCTCACTGATTAAGCA
TTGGTAACTGTCAGACCAAGTTTACTCATATATACTTTAGATTGATTTAAAACTTCATTTTTAATTTAAA
AGGATCTAGGTGAAGATCCTTTTTGATAATCTCATGACCAAAATCCCTTAACGTGAGTTTTCGTTCCACT
GAGCGTCAGACCCCGTAGAAAAGATCAAAGGATCTTCTTGAGATCCTTTTTTTCTGCGCGTAATCTGCTG
CTTGCAAACAAAAAAACCACCGCTACCAGCGGTGGTTTGTTTGCCGGATCAAGAGCTACCAACTCTTTTT
CCGAAGGTAACTGGCTTCAGCAGAGCGCAGATACCAAATACTGTTCTTCTAGTGTAGCCGTAGTTAGGCC
ACCACTTCAAGAACTCTGTAGCACCGCCTACATACCTCGCTCTGCTAATCCTGTTACCAGTGGCTGCTGC
CAGTGGCGATAAGTCGTGTCTTACCGGGTTGGACTCAAGACGATAGTTACCGGATAAGGCGCAGCGGTCG
GGCTGAACGGGGGGTTCGTGCACACAGCCCAGCTTGGAGCGAACGACCTACACCGAACTGAGATACCTAC
AGCGTGAGCTATGAGAAAGCGCCACGCTTCCCGAAGGGAGAAAGGCGGACAGGTATCCGGTAAGCGGCAG
GGTCGGAACAGGAGAGCGCACGAGGGAGCTTCCAGGGGGAAACGCCTGGTATCTTTATAGTCCTGTCGGG
TTTCGCCACCTCTGACTTGAGCGTCGATTTTTGTGATGCTCGTCAGGGGGGCGGAGCCTATGGAAAAACG
CCAGCAACGCGGCCTTTTTACGGTTCCTGGCCTTTTGCTGGCCTTTTGCTCACATGTTCTTTCCTGCGTT
ATCCCCTGATTCTGTGGATAACCGTATTACCGCCTTTGAGTGAGCTGATACCGCTCGCCGCAGCCGAACG
ACCGAGCGCAGCGAGTCAGTGAGCGAGGAAGCGGAAGAGCGCCCAATACGCAAACCGCCTCTCCCCGCGC
GTTGGCCGATTCATTAATGCAGCTGGCGTAATAGCGAAGAGGCCCGCACCGATCGCCCTTCCCAACAGTT
GCGCAGCCTGAATGGCGAATGGCGATTCC
[38 nt withheld, positions 5622-5659]
C
[145 nt withheld, positions 5661-5805]
Features (pLannotate 1.2.2; 19 found; start..end, strand, type, name):
    110..538     +  rep_origin     f1 ori (sequence partly withheld): f1 bacteriophage origin of replication; arrow indicates direction of (+) strand synthesis
    628..664     +  CDS            M13 gene II (fragment) (sequence withheld): pII; II; replication
    667..772     -  repeat_region  AAV2 ITR (fragment): inverted terminal repeat of adeno-associated virus serotype 2 inverted
    993..1402    +  promoter       TBG promoter: promoter from the human thyroxine-binding globulin gene (Yan et al., 2012)
   1445..2152    +  CDS            mCherry: mCherry is a basic (constitutively fluorescent) red fluorescent protein published in 2004, derived from Discosoma sp.. It is reported to be a very rapidly-maturing monomer with low acid sensitivity.
   2175..2332    +  misc_feature   WPRE (fragment): woodchuck hepatitis virus posttranscriptional regulatory element
   2338..2420    +  misc_feature   WPRE (fragment): woodchuck hepatitis virus posttranscriptional regulatory element
   2442..2649    +  polyA_signal   bGH poly(A) signal: bovine growth hormone polyadenylation signal
   2662..2792    +  repeat_region  AAV2 ITR (fragment): inverted terminal repeat of adeno-associated virus serotype 2 inverted
   2808..3176    +  CDS            M13 gene II (fragment) (sequence partly withheld): pII; II; replication
   3184..3283    -  misc_feature   bom (fragment): basis of mobility region from pBR322
   3303..3352    -  misc_feature   bom (fragment): basis of mobility region from pBR322
   3454..3489    -  CDS            rop (fragment): Rop protein, which maintains plasmids at low copy number; rop
   3584..3688    +  promoter       AmpR promoter: bla
   3689..4549    +  CDS            AmpR: β-lactamase; bla; confers resistance to ampicillin, carbenicillin, and related antibiotics
   4720..5308    +  rep_origin     ori: high-copy-number ColE1/pMB1/pBR322/pUC origin of replication
   5491..5549    +  CDS            lacI (fragment): lac repressor; lacI; The lac repressor binds to the lac operator to inhibit transcription in E. coli. This inhibition can be relieved by adding lactose or isopropyl-β-D-thiogalactopyranoside (IPTG).
   5542..5611    +  CDS            lacZα (fragment): LacZα fragment of β-galactosidase; lacZ fragment
   5622..122     +  CDS            M13 gene IV (fragment) (across the origin) (sequence partly withheld): pIV; IV; phage assembly
