[The description below was written by a language model from this plasmid's Addgene catalogue record and pLannotate feature annotations shown in this document.]
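Description:
scAV0.1-TBG-mC is an AAV transfer (cis) plasmid of about 5.8 kb built to express the red fluorescent protein mCherry. The record gives no named backbone. The annotated bacterial portion contains a high-copy ColE1/pUC-type origin, an ampicillin-resistance gene (β-lactamase) with its own promoter, and an f1 phage origin. Short remnants of M13 genes, bom, rop, lacI and lacZα are also annotated and appear to be non-functional carry-over from parental vectors. The plasmid is listed as high copy and is maintained in a recombination-deficient E. coli strain, a common choice for preserving the repeat-rich ITRs.

The payload lies between two AAV2 inverted terminal repeats, which are the cis elements needed for replication and packaging of the genome into AAV capsids when Rep, Cap and helper functions are supplied in trans. Both ITRs are annotated as fragments, and one is noticeably shorter than the other. Together with the "sc" prefix in the name, this suggests a self-complementary AAV design with a truncated ITR, but the record does not say so explicitly.

Within the ITRs, the human thyroxine-binding globulin (TBG) promoter, generally used for hepatocyte-restricted expression, drives the mCherry coding sequence. This is followed by a shortened WPRE, annotated as two fragments, which enhances transcript stability and expression, and then by a bovine growth hormone polyadenylation signal. The cassette is compact, as would be required by the reduced capacity of self-complementary vectors.

The stated purpose is simply expression of mCherry. From its parts, the construct would suit use as a liver-directed fluorescent reporter or control vector for assessing AAV transduction.
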