Addgene plasmid #192879: scAV0.1-TBG-mC
Purpose: expression of mCherry
Depositing lab: Kazuhiro Oka. Depositing organization: Baylor College of Medicine.
Backbone
  Vector backbone: n/a
  Vector type: AAV
Growth in bacteria
  Bacterial resistance: Ampicillin, 100 μg/mL
  Growth temperature: 37°C
  Growth strain: NEB Stable
  Copy number: High Copy
Gene/Insert
  Gene/Insert name: mCherry
  Species: Synthetic
  Insert size (bp): 727
  Cloning method: Unknown
Terms and licenses: Academic/Nonprofit Terms; Industry Terms: Not Available to Industry
How to cite: scAV0.1-TBG-mC was a gift from Kazuhiro Oka (Addgene plasmid # 192879 ; http://n2t.net/addgene:192879 ; RRID:Addgene_192879)
